>Addgene plasmid #26823 | pcDNA3.3_mCherry | addgene partial sequence | sequence record 33051 | 26823 with TK-pA-R
CGAACCCTTGCGTCGACACTAGTTCTAGACCCTCACTTCCTACTCAGGCTTTATTCAAAGACCAAGAGGT
ACAGGTGCAAGGGAGAGAAGAAGGGCATGGCTAGAAGGCAAGCCCCGCAGAAGGCAGCTTATCTAGATCC
GGTGGATCCTACCTTTCTCTTCTTTTTTGGATCTACCTTTCTCTTCTTTTTTGGATCTACCTTCTCTTCT
TTTTTGGATCAGCTCGAGATCTTTACTTGTACAGCTCGTCCATGCCGCCGGTGGAGTGGCGGCCCTCGGC
GCGTTCGTACTGTTCCACGATGGTGTAGTCCTCGTTGTGGGAGGTGATGTCCAACTTGATGTTGACGTTG
TAGGCGCCGGGCAGCTGCACGGGCTTCTTGGCCTTGTAGGTGGTCTTGACCTCAGCGTCGTAGTGGCCGC
CGTCCTTCAGCTTCAGCCTCTGCTTGATCTCGCCCTTCAGGGCGCCGTCCTCGGGGTACATCCGCTCGGA
GGAGGCCTCCCAGCCCATGGTCTTCTTCTGCATTACGGGGCCGTCGGAGGGGAAGTTGGTGCCGCGCAGC
TTCACCTTGTAGATGAACTCGCCGTCCTGCAGGGAGGAGTCCTGGGTCACGGTCACCACGCCGCCGTCCT
CGAAGTTCATCACGCGCTCCCACTTGAAGCCCTCGGGGAAGGACAGCTTCAAGTAGTCGGGGATGTCGGC
GGGGTGCTTCACGTAGGCCTTGGAGCCGTACATGAACTGAGGGGACAGGATGTCCCAGGCGAAGGGCANG
GGGCCACCCTTGGTCACCTTCAGCTTGGCGGTCTGGGTGCCCTCGTANGGGCGGCCCTCGCCCTCGCCCT
CGATCTCGAACTCGTGGCCGTTCACGGAGCCCTCCATGTGCACCTTGAAGCGCATGAACTCCTTGATGAT
GGCCATGTTATCCTCCTCGCCCTTGCTCACCATGGTGGCTC
