>Addgene plasmid #26823 | pcDNA3.3_mCherry | addgene partial sequence | sequence record 33052 | 26823 with CMV-f
CTCGTTTAGTGACCGTCAGATCGCCTGGAGACGCCATCCACGCTGTTTTGACCTCCATAGAAGACACCGG
GACCGATCCAGCCTCCGGACTCTAGAGGATCGAACCCTTTTGGACCCTCGTACAGAAGCTAATACGACTC
ACTATAGGGAAATAAGAGAGAAAAGAAGAGTAAGAAGAAATATAAGAGCCACCATGGTGAGCAAGGGCGA
GGAGGATAACATGGCCATCATCAAGGAGTTCATGCGCTTCAAGGTGCACATGGAGGGCTCCGTGAACGGC
CACGAGTTCGAGATCGAGGGCGAGGGCGAGGGCCGCCCCTACGAGGGCACCCAGACCGCCAAGCTGAAGG
TGACCAAGGGTGGCCCCCTGCCCTTCGCCTGGGACATCCTGTCCCCTCAGTTCATGTACGGCTCCAAGGC
CTACGTGAAGCACCCCGCCGACATCCCCGACTACTTGAAGCTGTCCTTCCCCGAGGGCTTCAAGTGGGAG
CGCGTGATGAACTTCGAGGACGGCGGCGTGGTGACCGTGACCCAGGACTCCTCCCTGCAGGACGGCGAGT
TCATCTACAAGGTGAAGCTGCGCGGCACCAACTTCCCCTCCGACGGCCCCGTAATGCAGAAGAAGACCAT
GGGCTGGGAGGCCTCCTCCGAGCGGATGTACCCCGAGGACGGCGCCCTGAAGGGCGAGATCAAGCAGAGG
CTGAAGCTGAAGGACGGCGGCCACTACGACGCTGAGGTCAAGACCACCTACAAGGCCAAGAAGCCCGTGC
AGCTGCCCGGCGCCTACAACGTCAACATCAAGTTGGACATCACCTCCCACAACGAGGACTACACCATCGT
GGAACAGTACGAACGCGCCGAGGGCCGCCACTCCACCGGCGGCATGGACGAGCTGTACAAGTAAAGATCT
CGAGCTGATCCAAAAAAGAAGAGAAAGGTAGATCCAAAAAA
