[The description below was written by a language model from this plasmid's Addgene catalogue record.]
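Description:
pcDNA3.3_mCherry is a mammalian expression-type plasmid built on the pcDNA3.3 backbone (about 5.4 kb without insert) and carrying an 899 bp insert recorded as 5'UTR-mCherry-3'UTR: the coding sequence for the red fluorescent protein mCherry flanked by defined 5' and 3' untranslated regions. It is propagated in E. coli as a high-copy plasmid under ampicillin selection. No feature table is provided, so the record does not explicitly list the promoter, polyadenylation signal or any mammalian selection marker. The listed sequencing primers (CMV forward and TK polyA reverse) imply that the cloning site sits between a CMV promoter and a TK polyadenylation signal. The identity of the UTRs is not stated.

The depositor notes that the insert was introduced by TA cloning (although the cloning-method field says restriction enzyme) and that its orientation in the vector does not matter. This indicates that the plasmid is not primarily meant to drive CMV-based expression of mCherry in cells. It more likely serves as a storage and template vector for the UTR-flanked open reading frame. That fits the associated publication, which describes reprogramming to pluripotency and directed differentiation of human cells using synthetic modified mRNA. In that context a UTR-ORF-UTR cassette would plausibly be a template for producing such mRNA, with mCherry acting as a fluorescent reporter of mRNA delivery and translation, though the record does not spell out this workflow. The species field lists jellyfish, but mCherry is generally known to derive from the Discosoma (mushroom coral) red fluorescent protein.
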