Addgene plasmid #26823: pcDNA3.3_mCherry
Depositing lab: Derrick Rossi. Depositing organization: Boston Children's Hospital. Publication: Highly efficient reprogramming to pluripotency and directed differentiation of human cells with synthetic modified mRNA. Warren L, Manos PD, Ahfeldt T, Loh YH, Li H, Lau F, Ebina W, Mandal PK, Smith ZD, Meissner A, Daley GQ, Brack AS, Collins JJ, Cowan C, Schlaeger TM, Rossi DJ. Cell Stem Cell. 2010 Nov 5;7(5):618-30. doi: 10.1016/j.stem.2010.08.012. Epub 2010 Sep 30. PubMed 20888316.
Backbone
  Vector backbone: pcDNA3.3
  Backbone size w/o insert (bp): 5400
  Vector type: Mammalian Expression
Growth in bacteria
  Bacterial resistance: Ampicillin, 100 μg/mL
  Growth temperature: 37°C
  Growth strain: DH5alpha
  Copy number: High Copy
Gene/Insert
  Gene/Insert name: 5'UTR-mCherry-3'UTR
  Species: jellyfish
  Insert size (bp): 899
  Cloning method: Restriction Enzyme
  Sequencing primers: 5′ CMV Forward; 3′ TK polyA reverse
Terms and licenses: Academic/Nonprofit Terms; Industry Terms: Not Available to Industry
Depositor comments: Note that orientation of the insert in pcDNA does not matter -- they were cloned by TA-cloning, and either orientation is fine.
How to cite: pcDNA3.3_mCherry was a gift from Derrick Rossi (Addgene plasmid # 26823 ; http://n2t.net/addgene:26823 ; RRID:Addgene_26823)
